Addgene plasmid #16469: pCZ45ai
Depositing lab: Bert Vogelstein. Depositing organization: Johns Hopkins University and School of Medicine. Publication: PAK1, a gene that can regulate p53 activity in yeast. Thiagalingam S, Kinzler KW, Vogelstein B. Proc Natl Acad Sci U S A. 1995 Jun 20. 92(13):6062-6. 10.1073/pnas.92.13.6062 PubMed 7597081.
Backbone
  Vector backbone: pCZ
  Backbone size w/o insert (bp): 9174
  Vector type: Yeast Expression
  Selectable markers: URA3
Growth in bacteria
  Bacterial resistance: Ampicillin, 100 μg/mL
  Growth temperature: 37°C
  Growth strain: DH5alpha
  Copy number: Low Copy
Gene/Insert
  Gene/Insert name: p53 binding site (alt name: p53)
  Species: H. sapiens (human)
  Entrez Gene: TP53 (a.k.a. BCC7, BMFS5, LFS1, P53, TRP53)
  Cloning method: Restriction Enzyme; 5′ cloning site EcoRV (not destroyed); 3′ cloning site EcoRV (not destroyed)
  Sequencing primers: 5′ na
Terms and licenses: Academic/Nonprofit Terms; Industry Terms: Not Available to Industry
Depositor comments: See author's map for more information. pCZ-PG-betaGal, PG: a p53 binding site consisting of 16 copies of a recognition motif.
How to cite: pCZ45ai was a gift from Bert Vogelstein (Addgene plasmid # 16469 ; http://n2t.net/addgene:16469 ; RRID:Addgene_16469)
