[The description below was written by a language model from this plasmid's Addgene catalogue record.]
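Description:
pCZ45ai is a yeast reporter plasmid built on the pCZ backbone (about 9.2 kb without the insert) and catalogued as a yeast expression vector. It is a shuttle construct. In E. coli it is selected with ampicillin and maintained at low copy number, and in yeast it is selected through the URA3 auxotrophic marker, which restores uracil prototrophy in ura3 host strains. The record does not include a feature table. The bacterial and yeast origins of replication, and whether the plasmid is episomal, centromeric or integrating in yeast, are therefore not stated.

The insert is not a coding sequence but a p53 binding site of human origin, cloned into an EcoRV site that was retained on both sides. The depositor describes the construct as pCZ-PG-betaGal, where PG is a p53 response element made of 16 copies of a recognition motif and is paired with a beta-galactosidase reporter. In this kind of design, reporter expression depends on a sequence-specific transactivator binding the multimerised sites, so beta-galactosidase output serves as a readout of p53 DNA binding and transcriptional activity in yeast cells that also express p53. The promoter elements that link the PG sites to the reporter are not specified in the record, which refers to the depositor's map for details.

The associated publication concerns a gene that can regulate p53 activity in yeast. This fits the use of the plasmid as a reporter for measuring p53-dependent transactivation and for identifying or characterising factors that modulate it in a yeast genetic system.
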