>Addgene plasmid #16469 | pCZ45ai | addgene partial sequence | sequence record 23212 | LacZ-R 5'-GACAGTATCGGCCTCAGGAA-3'
CGCTTCTGGTGCCGGAAACCAGGCAAAGCGCCATTCGCCATTCAGGCTGCGCAACTGTTGGGAAGGGCGA
TCGGTGCGGGCCTCTTCGCTATTACGCCAGCTGGCGAAAGGGGGATGTGCTGCAAGGCGATTAAGTCGGG
AAACCTGTCGTGCCAGCTGCATTAATGAATCGGCCAACGCGCGGGGAGAGGCGGTTTGCGTATTGGGCGC
CAGGGTGGTTTTTCTTTTCACCAGTGAGACGGGCAACAGCCAAGCTCCGGATCCGGTCATTATTAATTTA
GTGTGTGTATTTGTGTTTGCGTGTCTATAGAAGTATAGTAATTTATGCTACAAAGGACCTAATGTATAAG
GAAAGAATATTTAGAGAAAAGAAGAAAACAAGAGTTTTATATACATACAGAGCACATGCCTCGAGGGCTG
CAGGAATTCGATGGCCAGGCAAGTCCAGGCAGGCCAGGCAAGTCCAGGCAGGCCAGGCAAGTCCAGGCAG
GCCAGGCAAGTCCAGGCAGGCCAGGCAAGTCCAGGCAGGCCAGGCAAGTCCAGGCAGGGGCCAGGCAAGT
CCAGGCAGGTCAGGCAAGTCCAGGCAGGCTAGGCAAGTCCAGGCAGGCCAGG
